Addgene plasmid #142303: TFORF1979
Purpose: Lentiviral vector for overexpressing transcription factor ORFs with unique 24-bp barcodes. Barcodes facilitate identification of transcription factors in pooled screens.
Depositing lab: Feng Zhang. Depositing organization: Broad Institute. Publication: A transcription factor atlas of directed differentiation. Joung J, Ma S, Tay T, Geiger-Schuller KR, Kirchgatterer PC, Verdine VK, Guo B, Arias-Garcia MA, Allen WE, Singh A, Kuksenko O, Abudayyeh OO, Gootenberg JS, Fu Z, Macrae RK, Buenrostro JD, Regev A, Zhang F. Cell. 2023 Jan 5;186(1):209-229.e26. doi: 10.1016/j.cell.2022.11.026. PubMed 36608654.
Backbone
  Vector backbone: pLX_TRC317
  Backbone manufacturer: Broad Institute Genetic Perturbation Platform
  Backbone size w/o insert (bp): 8264
  Vector type: Mammalian Expression, Lentiviral
  Selectable markers: Puromycin
Growth in bacteria
  Bacterial resistance: Ampicillin, 100 μg/mL
  Growth temperature: 37°C
  Growth strain: NEB Stable
  Copy number: High Copy
Gene/Insert
  Gene/Insert name: TBX6
  Species: H. sapiens (human)
  Insert size (bp): 1412
  Entrez Gene: TBX6 (a.k.a. SCDO5)
  Promoter: EF1a
  Cloning method: Unknown
  Sequencing primers: 5′ GGGTGGAGACTGAAGTTAGGCCAG; 3′ CACATAGCGTAAAAGGAGCAACATAG
Terms and licenses: Academic/Nonprofit Terms; Industry Terms: Not Available to Industry
Depositor comments: NM_004608,XM_017023614,XM_011545926,XM_005255523,ENST00000395224,ENST00000279386 . The transcription factor ORF portion of this plasmid was synthesized by Genewiz. Please test multiple small colonies in case of plasmid recombination. To make this collection available in a timely manner, a portion of this collection was not fully sequenced by Addgene. If an Addgene verified full plasmid sequence is not available, please contact us prior to placing an order to request the full sequence.
How to cite: TFORF1979 was a gift from Feng Zhang (Addgene plasmid # 142303 ; http://n2t.net/addgene:142303 ; RRID:Addgene_142303)
