[The description below was written by a language model from this plasmid's Addgene catalogue record and pLannotate feature annotations shown in this document.]
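Description:
TFORF1979 is a third-generation-style, self-inactivating lentiviral expression plasmid built on the pLX_TRC317 backbone and carrying the human T-box transcription factor TBX6 as its open reading frame. It belongs to a large barcoded collection of transcription factor ORFs. In bacteria it is maintained through a high-copy ColE1/pUC-type origin and selected with ampicillin via the β-lactamase gene. An f1 origin and remnants of a lac/lacZα cloning region flanked by T3 and T7 promoters are also present in the backbone. The depositor notes that the plasmid can recombine, as is common for LTR-containing vectors.

The viral portion begins with an RSV promoter fused to a truncated HIV-1 5' LTR, which allows Tat-independent production of genomic RNA. This is followed by the Ψ packaging signal with a gag fragment and the Rev response element for nuclear export of the unspliced transcript. Within the provirus, an SV40 early promoter drives puromycin N-acetyltransferase for selection of transduced mammalian cells. Downstream of it, a cPPT/CTS element precedes the EF-1α promoter, which drives constitutive TBX6 expression. A WPRE after the ORF enhances transcript stability and expression, and the ΔU3 3' LTR inactivates the viral promoter after integration. An SV40 polyadenylation signal lies outside the LTR.

According to the catalogue entry, each construct in the collection carries a unique 24-bp barcode. The feature table does not annotate it separately, so its exact position is not stated, and the short "U6 promoter" fragment detected just after the ORF is probably only a partial match. The barcode allows the overexpressed factor to be identified in pooled screens, such as directed-differentiation screens.
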