Features (pLannotate 1.2.2; 31 found; start..end, strand, type, name):
      5..231     +  promoter       RSV promoter: Rous sarcoma virus enhancer/promoter
    232..412     +  LTR            5' LTR (truncated): truncated 5' long terminal repeat (LTR) from HIV-1
    459..584     +  misc_feature   HIV-1 Ψ: packaging signal of human immunodeficiency virus type 1
    568..931     +  CDS            HIV-1 gag (fragment): gag protein from human immunodeficiency virus 1; gag
   1077..1310    +  misc_feature   RRE: The Rev response element (RRE) of HIV-1 allows for Rev-dependent mRNA export from the nucleus to the cytoplasm.
   1687..1713    +  CDS            Rev (fragment): human immunodeficiency virus 1 (HIV-1) Rev protein; rev; enhances nuclear export of unspliced and incompletely spliced viral mRNAs
   1720..1743    +  promoter       SV40 promoter (fragment): SV40 early promoter
   1744..1815    +  promoter       SV40 promoter (fragment): SV40 enhancer and early promoter
   1839..1974    +  rep_origin     SV40 ori: SV40 origin of replication
   2020..2616    +  CDS            PuroR (fragment): puromycin N-acetyltransferase; pac from Streptomyces; confers resistance to puromycin
   2665..2782    +  misc_feature   cPPT/CTS: central polypurine tract and central termination sequence of HIV-1
   2847..2913    +  CDS            small t antigen (fragment): SV40 (simian virus 40) small t antigen
   2920..4098    +  promoter       EF-1α promoter: strong constitutive promoter for human elongation factor EF-1α
   4115..5422    +  CDS            TBX6: TBX6_HUMAN - Experimental evidence at protein level: Swiss-Prot protein existence level 1. T-box transcription factor that plays an essential role in the determination of the fate of axial stem cells: neural vs mesodermal. Acts in part by down-regulating, a specific enhancer (N1) of SOX2, to inhibit neural development. Seems to play also an essential role in left/right axis determination and acts through effects on Notch signaling around the node as well as through an effect on the morphology and motility of the nodal cilia (By similarity). From Homo sapiens (Human).
   5438..5491    +  promoter       U6 promoter (fragment): RNA polymerase III promoter for human U6 snRNA
   5533..6121    +  misc_feature   WPRE: woodchuck hepatitis virus posttranscriptional regulatory element
   6172..6191    +  misc_feature   cPPT/CTS (fragment): central polypurine tract and central termination sequence of HIV-1
   6193..6426    +  LTR            3' LTR (ΔU3): self-inactivating 3' long terminal repeat (LTR) from HIV-1
   6504..6625    +  polyA_signal   SV40 poly(A) signal: SV40 polyadenylation signal
   6665..6800    +  rep_origin     SV40 ori: SV40 origin of replication
   6821..6839    -  promoter       T7 promoter: promoter for bacteriophage T7 RNA polymerase
   6847..7002    +  CDS            lacZα (fragment): LacZα fragment of β-galactosidase; lacZ fragment
   7007..7435    +  rep_origin     f1 ori (sequence partly withheld): f1 bacteriophage origin of replication; arrow indicates direction of (+) strand synthesis
   7488..7592    +  promoter       AmpR promoter: bla
   7593..8453    +  CDS            AmpR: β-lactamase; bla; confers resistance to ampicillin, carbenicillin, and related antibiotics
   8624..9212    +  rep_origin     ori: high-copy-number ColE1/pMB1/pBR322/pUC origin of replication
   9395..9487    +  CDS            lacI (fragment): lac repressor; lacI; The lac repressor binds to the lac operator to inhibit transcription in E. coli. This inhibition can be relieved by adding lactose or isopropyl-β-D-thiogalactopyranoside (IPTG).
   9500..9521    +  protein_bind   CAP binding site: CAP binding activates transcription in the presence of cAMP. E. coli catabolite activator protein
   9536..9566    +  promoter       lac promoter: promoter for the E. coli lac operon
   9574..9590    +  protein_bind   lac operator: The lac repressor binds to the lac operator to inhibit transcription in E. coli. This inhibition can be relieved by adding lactose or isopropyl-β-D-thiogalactopyranoside (IPTG). lac repressor encoded by lacI
   9635..9653    +  promoter       T3 promoter: promoter for bacteriophage T3 RNA polymerase
>Addgene plasmid #142303 | TFORF1979 | addgene full sequence | sequence record 397435 | Addgene NGS Result
TTAATGTAGTCTTATGCAATACTCTTGTAGTCTTGCAACATGGTAACGATGAGTTAGCAACATGCCTTAC
AAGGAGAGAAAAAGCACCGTGCATGCCGATTGGTGGAAGTAAGGTGGTACGATCGTGCCTTATTAGGAAG
GCAACAGACGGGTCTGACATGGATTGGACGAACCACTGAATTGCCGCATTGCAGAGATATTGTATTTAAG
TGCCTAGCTCGATACATAAACGGGTCTCTCTGGTTAGACCAGATCTGAGCCTGGGAGCTCTCTGGCTAAC
TAGGGAACCCACTGCTTAAGCCTCAATAAAGCTTGCCTTGAGTGCTTCAAGTAGTGTGTGCCCGTCTGTT
GTGTGACTCTGGTAACTAGAGATCCCTCAGACCCTTTTAGTCAGTGTGGAAAATCTCTAGCAGTGGCGCC
CGAACAGGGACTTGAAAGCGAAAGGGAAACCAGAGGAGCTCTCTCGACGCAGGACTCGGCTTGCTGAAGC
GCGCACGGCAAGAGGCGAGGGGCGGCGACTGGTGAGTACGCCAAAAATTTTGACTAGCGGAGGCTAGAAG
GAGAGAGATGGGTGCGAGAGCGTCAGTATTAAGCGGGGGAGAATTAGATCGCGATGGGAAAAAATTCGGT
TAAGGCCAGGGGGAAAGAAAAAATATAAATTAAAACATATAGTATGGGCAAGCAGGGAGCTAGAACGATT
CGCAGTTAATCCTGGCCTGTTAGAAACATCAGAAGGCTGTAGACAAATACTGGGACAGCTACAACCATCC
CTTCAGACAGGATCAGAAGAACTTAGATCATTATATAATACAGTAGCAACCCTCTATTGTGTGCATCAAA
GGATAGAGATAAAAGACACCAAGGAAGCTTTAGACAAGATAGAGGAAGAGCAAAACAAAAGTAAGACCAC
CGCACAGCAAGCGGCCGCTGATCTTCAGACCTGGAGGAGGAGATATGAGGGACAATTGGAGAAGTGAATT
ATATAAATATAAAGTAGTAAAAATTGAACCATTAGGAGTAGCACCCACCAAGGCAAAGAGAAGAGTGGTG
CAGAGAGAAAAAAGAGCAGTGGGAATAGGAGCTTTGTTCCTTGGGTTCTTGGGAGCAGCAGGAAGCACTA
TGGGCGCAGCGTCAATGACGCTGACGGTACAGGCCAGACAATTATTGTCTGGTATAGTGCAGCAGCAGAA
CAATTTGCTGAGGGCTATTGAGGCGCAACAGCATCTGTTGCAACTCACAGTCTGGGGCATCAAGCAGCTC
CAGGCAAGAATCCTGGCTGTGGAAAGATACCTAAAGGATCAACAGCTCCTGGGGATTTGGGGTTGCTCTG
GAAAACTCATTTGCACCACTGCTGTGCCTTGGAATGCTAGTTGGAGTAATAAATCTCTGGAACAGATTTG
GAATCACACGACCTGGATGGAGTGGGACAGAGAAATTAACAATTACACAAGCTTAATACACTCCTTAATT
GAAGAATCGCAAAACCAGCAAGAAAAGAATGAACAAGAATTATTGGAATTAGATAAATGGGCAAGTTTGT
GGAATTGGTTTAACATAACAAATTGGCTGTGGTATATAAAATTATTCATAATGATAGTAGGAGGCTTGGT
AGGTTTAAGAATAGTTTTTGCTGTACTTTCTATAGTGAATAGAGTTAGGCAGGGATATTCACCATTATCG
TTTCAGACCCACCTCCCAACCCCGAGGGGACCCATGCATTGCATCTCAATTAGTCAGCAACCAGGTGTGG
AAAGTCCCCAGGCTCCCCAGCAGGCAGAAGTATGCAAAGCATGCGTCTCAATTAGTCAGCAACCATAGTC
CCGCCCCTAACTCCGCCCATCCCGCCCCTAACTCCGCCCAGTTCCGCCCATTCTCCGCCCCATGGCTGAC
TAATTTTTTTTATTTATGCAGAGGCCGAGGCCGCCTCGGCCTCTGAGCTATTCCAGAAGTAGTGAGGAGG
CTTTTTTGGAGGCCTAGGCTTTTGCAAAAAGCTTTCTAGAGGTACCACCGGAGCTTACCATGACCGAGTA
CAAGCCCACGGTGCGCCTCGCCACCCGCGACGACGTCCCCAGGGCCGTACGCACCCTCGCCGCCGCGTTC
GCCGACTACCCCGCCACGCGCCACACCGTCGATCCGGACCGCCACATCGAGCGGGTCACCGAGCTGCAAG
AACTCTTCCTCACGCGCGTCGGGCTCGACATCGGCAAGGTGTGGGTCGCGGACGACGGCGCCGCCGTGGC
GGTCTGGACCACGCCGGAGAGCGTCGAAGCGGGGGCGGTGTTCGCCGAGATCGGCCCGCGCATGGCCGAG
TTGAGCGGTTCCCGGCTGGCCGCGCAGCAACAGATGGAAGGCCTCCTGGCGCCGCACCGGCCCAAGGAGC
CCGCGTGGTTCCTGGCCACCGTCGGCGTCTCGCCCGACCACCAGGGCAAGGGTCTGGGCAGCGCCGTCGT
GCTCCCCGGAGTGGAGGCGGCCGAGCGCGCCGGGGTGCCCGCCTTCCTGGAGACCTCCGCGCCCCGCAAC
CTCCCCTTCTACGAGCGGCTCGGCTTCACCGTCACCGCCGACGTCGAGGTGCCCGAAGGACCGCGCACCT
GGTGCATGACCCGCAAGCCCGGTGCCAGTTAACGAATTCTAGATCTTGAGACAAATGGCAGTATTCATCC
ACAATTTTAAAAGAAAAGGGGGGATTGGGGGGTACAGTGCAGGGGAAAGAATAGTAGACATAATAGCAAC
AGACATACAAACTAAAGAATTACAAAAACAAATTACAAAAATTCAAAATTTTCGGGTTTATTACAGGGAC
AGCAGAGATCCACTTTGGCGCCGGCTCGAGGCCTGCAGGTGCAAAGATGGATAAAGTTTTAAACAGAGAG
GAATCTTTGCAGCTAATGGACCTTCTAGGTCTTGAAAGGAGTGGGAATTGGCTCCGGTGCCCGTCAGTGG
GCAGAGCGCACATCGCCCACAGTCCCCGAGAAGTTGGGGGGAGGGGTCGGCAATTGAACCGGTGCCTAGA
GAAGGTGGCGCGGGGTAAACTGGGAAAGTGATGTCGTGTACTGGCTCCGCCTTTTTCCCGAGGGTGGGGG
AGAACCGTATATAAGTGCAGTAGTCGCCGTGAACGTTCTTTTTCGCAACGGGTTTGCCGCCAGAACACAG
GTAAGTGCCGTGTGTGGTTCCCGCGGGCCTGGCCTCTTTACGGGTTATGGCCCTTGCGTGCCTTGAATTA
CTTCCACCTGGCTGCAGTACGTGATTCTTGATCCCGAGCTTCGGGTTGGAAGTGGGTGGGAGAGTTCGAG
GCCTTGCGCTTAAGGAGCCCCTTCGCCTCGTGCTTGAGTTGAGGCCTGGCCTGGGCGCTGGGGCCGCCGC
GTGCGAATCTGGTGGCACCTTCGCGCCTGTCTCGCTGCTTTCGATAAGTCTCTAGCCATTTAAAATTTTT
GATGACCTGCTGCGACGCTTTTTTTCTGGCAAGATAGTCTTGTAAATGCGGGCCAAGATCTGCACACTGG
TATTTCGGTTTTTGGGGCCGCGGGCGGCGACGGGGCCCGTGCGTCCCAGCGCACATGTTCGGCGAGGCGG
GGCCTGCGAGCGCGGCCACCGAGAATCGGACGGGGGTAGTCTCAAGCTGGCCGGCCTGCTCTGGTGCCTG
GCCTCGCGCCGCCGTGTATCGCCCCGCCCTGGGCGGCAAGGCTGGCCCGGTCGGCACCAGTTGCGTGAGC
GGAAAGATGGCCGCTTCCCGGCCCTGCTGCAGGGAGCTCAAAATGGAGGACGCGGCGCTCGGGAGAGCGG
GCGGGTGAGTCACCCACACAAAGGAAAAGGGCCTTTCCGTCCTCAGCCGTCGCTTCATGTGACTCCACGG
AGTACCGGGCGCCGTCCAGGCACCTCGATTAGTTCTCGAGCTTTTGGAGTACGTCGTCTTTAGGTTGGGG
GGAGGGGTTTTATGCGATGGAGTTTCCCCACACTGAGTGGGTGGAGACTGAAGTTAGGCCAGCTTGGCAC
TTGATGTAATTCTCCTTGGAATTTGCCCTTTTTGAGTTTGGATCTTGGTTCATTCTCAAGCCTCAGACAG
TGGTTCAAAGTTTTTTTCTTCCATTTCAGGTGTCGTGAGGCTAGCACCGCCACCATGTACCATCCACGAG
AATTGTACCCGTCCCTGGGGGCCGGCTACCGCCTGGGGCCCGCCCAACCTGGGGCCGACTCCAGCTTCCC
ACCCGCCCTAGCGGAGGGCTACCGCTACCCCGAACTGGACACCCCTAAACTGGATTGCTTCCTCTCCGGG
ATGGAGGCTGCTCCCCGCACCCTGGCCGCGCACCCACCTCTGCCCCTTCTGCCCCCTGCCATGGGCACTG
AGCCGGCCCCATCAGCTCCAGAGGCCCTCCATTCCCTCCCGGGGGTCAGCCTGAGCCTGGAGAACCGGGA
GCTATGGAAGGAGTTCAGCTCTGTGGGAACAGAAATGATCATCACCAAAGCTGGGAGGCGCATGTTCCCT
GCCTGCCGAGTGTCAGTCACTGGCCTGGACCCCGAGGCCCGCTACTTGTTTCTTCTGGATGTGATTCCGG
TGGATGGGGCTCGCTACCGCTGGCAGGGCCGGCGCTGGGAGCCCAGCGGCAAGGCAGAGCCCCGCCTGCC
TGACCGTGTCTACATTCACCCCGACTCTCCTGCCACTGGTGCACATTGGATGCGGCAGCCTGTGTCTTTC
CATCGTGTCAAGCTCACCAACAGCACGCTGGACCCCCACGGCCACCTGATCCTGCACTCCATGCACAAGT
ACCAACCCCGCATACACCTAGTTCGGGCAGCCCAGCTCTGCAGCCAGCACTGGGGGGGCATGGCCTCCTT
CCGCTTCCCCGAGACCACATTCATCTCCGTGACAGCCTACCAGAACCCACAGATCACACAACTGAAGATT
GCAGCCAATCCCTTTGCCAAAGGCTTCCGGGAGAACGGCAGAAACTGTAAGAGGGAGCGAGACGCCCGTG
TGAAGAGGAAACTGCGGGGCCCAGAGCCAGCAGCCACAGAGGCCTATGGGAGCGGAGACACACCAGGTGG
TCCCTGCGACTCCACCCTGGGTGGAGACATTCGTGAATCAGATCCAGAACAGGCCCCAGCCCCCGGGGAA
GCCACCGCTGCCCCGGCACCTCTGTGTGGTGGCCCCAGTGCTGAGGCCTACCTCCTGCACCCTGCGGCTT
TCCATGGGGCCCCCAGTCACCTTCCCACCAGGAGCCCCAGCTTCCCGGAGGCTCCAGACTCCGGGCGCTC
AGCCCCCTACTCGGCTGCATTTCTGGAGCTGCCGCACGGGTCAGGGGGCTCCGGGTACCCAGCGGCTCCA
CCGGCGGTACCCTTTGCCCCGCACTTTCTCCAAGGGGGCCCCTTCCCTCTACCATACACCGCGCCTGGGG
GCTATCTGGATGTGGGCTCCAAACCCATGTACTAGTAATGAACTAGTCCGTAACTTGAAAGTATTTCGAT
TTCTTGGCTTTATATATCTTGTGGAAAGGACGACGCCTGCGCAGTCCAATAGTAAGCACGCGTTAAGTCG
ACAATCAACCTCTGGATTACAAAATTTGTGAAAGATTGACTGGTATTCTTAACTATGTTGCTCCTTTTAC
GCTATGTGGATACGCTGCTTTAATGCCTTTGTATCATGCTATTGCTTCCCGTATGGCTTTCATTTTCTCC
TCCTTGTATAAATCCTGGTTGCTGTCTCTTTATGAGGAGTTGTGGCCCGTTGTCAGGCAACGTGGCGTGG
TGTGCACTGTGTTTGCTGACGCAACCCCCACTGGTTGGGGCATTGCCACCACCTGTCAGCTCCTTTCCGG
GACTTTCGCTTTCCCCCTCCCTATTGCCACGGCGGAACTCATCGCCGCCTGCCTTGCCCGCTGCTGGACA
GGGGCTCGGCTGTTGGGCACTGACAATTCCGTGGTGTTGTCGGGGAAATCATCGTCCTTTCCTTGGCTGC
TCGCCTGTGTTGCCACCTGGATTCTGCGCGGGACGTCCTTCTGCTACGTCCCTTCGGCCCTCAATCCAGC
GGACCTTCCTTCCCGCGGCCTGCTGCCGGCTCTGCGGCCTCTTCCGCGTCTTCGCCTTCGCCCTCAGACG
AGTCGGATCTCCCTTTGGGCCGCCTCCCCGCGTCGACTTTAAGACCAATGACTTACAAGGCAGCTGTAGA
TCTTAGCCACTTTTTAAAAGAAAAGGGGGGACTGGAAGGGCTAATTCACTCCCAACGAAGACAAGATCTG
CTTTTTGCTTGTACTGGGTCTCTCTGGTTAGACCAGATCTGAGCCTGGGAGCTCTCTGGCTAACTAGGGA
ACCCACTGCTTAAGCCTCAATAAAGCTTGCCTTGAGTGCTTCAAGTAGTGTGTGCCCGTCTGTTGTGTGA
CTCTGGTAACTAGAGATCCCTCAGACCCTTTTAGTCAGTGTGGAAAATCTCTAGCAGTACGTATAGTAGT
TCATGTCATCTTATTATTCAGTATTTATAACTTGCAAAGAAATGAATATCAGAGAGTGAGAGGAACTTGT
TTATTGCAGCTTATAATGGTTACAAATAAAGCAATAGCATCACAAATTTCACAAATAAAGCATTTTTTTC
ACTGCATTCTAGTTGTGGTTTGTCCAAACTCATCAATGTATCTTATCATGTCTGGCTCTAGCTATCCCGC
CCCTAACTCCGCCCATCCCGCCCCTAACTCCGCCCAGTTCCGCCCATTCTCCGCCCCATGGCTGACTAAT
TTTTTTTATTTATGCAGAGGCCGAGGCCGCCTCGGCCTCTGAGCTATTCCAGAAGTAGTGAGGAGGCTTT
TTTGGAGGCCTAGGGACGTACCCAATTCGCCCTATAGTGAGTCGTATTACGCGCGCTCACTGGCCGTCGT
TTTACAACGTCGTGACTGGGAAAACCCTGGCGTTACCCAACTTAATCGCCTTGCAGCACATCCCCCTTTC
GCCAGCTGGCGTAATAGCGAAGAGGCCCGCACCGATCGCCCTTCCCAACAGTTGCGCAGCCTGAATGGCG
AATGGG
[124 nt withheld, positions 7007-7130]
C
[91 nt withheld, positions 7132-7222]
A
[49 nt withheld, positions 7224-7272]
CCTTTGACGTTGGAGTCCACGTTCTTT
[37 nt withheld, positions 7300-7336]
ACCCTATCTCGGTCTATTCTTTTGATTTATAAGGGATTTTGCCGATTTCGGCCTATTGGTTAAAAAATGA
GCTGATTTAACAAAAATTTAACGCGAATTTTAACAAAATATTAACGCTTACAATTTAGGTGGCACTTTTC
GGGGAAATGTGCGCGGAACCCCTATTTGTTTATTTTTCTAAATACATTCAAATATGTATCCGCTCATGAG
ACAATAACCCTGATAAATGCTTCAATAATATTGAAAAAGGAAGAGTATGAGTATTCAACATTTCCGTGTC
GCCCTTATTCCCTTTTTTGCGGCATTTTGCCTTCCTGTTTTTGCTCACCCAGAAACGCTGGTGAAAGTAA
AAGATGCTGAAGATCAGTTGGGTGCACGAGTGGGTTACATCGAACTGGATCTCAACAGCGGTAAGATCCT
TGAGAGTTTTCGCCCCGAAGAACGTTTTCCAATGATGAGCACTTTTAAAGTTCTGCTATGTGGCGCGGTA
TTATCCCGTATTGACGCCGGGCAAGAGCAACTCGGTCGCCGCATACACTATTCTCAGAATGACTTGGTTG
AGTACTCACCAGTCACAGAAAAGCATCTTACGGATGGCATGACAGTAAGAGAATTATGCAGTGCTGCCAT
AACCATGAGTGATAACACTGCGGCCAACTTACTTCTGACAACGATCGGAGGACCGAAGGAGCTAACCGCT
TTTTTGCACAACATGGGGGATCATGTAACTCGCCTTGATCGTTGGGAACCGGAGCTGAATGAAGCCATAC
CAAACGACGAGCGTGACACCACGATGCCTGTAGCAATGGCAACAACGTTGCGCAAACTATTAACTGGCGA
ACTACTTACTCTAGCTTCCCGGCAACAATTAATAGACTGGATGGAGGCGGATAAAGTTGCAGGACCACTT
CTGCGCTCGGCCCTTCCGGCTGGCTGGTTTATTGCTGATAAATCTGGAGCCGGTGAGCGTGGGTCTCGCG
GTATCATTGCAGCACTGGGGCCAGATGGTAAGCCCTCCCGTATCGTAGTTATCTACACGACGGGGAGTCA
GGCAACTATGGATGAACGAAATAGACAGATCGCTGAGATAGGTGCCTCACTGATTAAGCATTGGTAACTG
TCAGACCAAGTTTACTCATATATACTTTAGATTGATTTAAAACTTCATTTTTAATTTAAAAGGATCTAGG
TGAAGATCCTTTTTGATAATCTCATGACCAAAATCCCTTAACGTGAGTTTTCGTTCCACTGAGCGTCAGA
CCCCGTAGAAAAGATCAAAGGATCTTCTTGAGATCCTTTTTTTCTGCGCGTAATCTGCTGCTTGCAAACA
AAAAAACCACCGCTACCAGCGGTGGTTTGTTTGCCGGATCAAGAGCTACCAACTCTTTTTCCGAAGGTAA
CTGGCTTCAGCAGAGCGCAGATACCAAATACTGTTCTTCTAGTGTAGCCGTAGTTAGGCCACCACTTCAA
GAACTCTGTAGCACCGCCTACATACCTCGCTCTGCTAATCCTGTTACCAGTGGCTGCTGCCAGTGGCGAT
AAGTCGTGTCTTACCGGGTTGGACTCAAGACGATAGTTACCGGATAAGGCGCAGCGGTCGGGCTGAACGG
GGGGTTCGTGCACACAGCCCAGCTTGGAGCGAACGACCTACACCGAACTGAGATACCTACAGCGTGAGCT
ATGAGAAAGCGCCACGCTTCCCGAAGGGAGAAAGGCGGACAGGTATCCGGTAAGCGGCAGGGTCGGAACA
GGAGAGCGCACGAGGGAGCTTCCAGGGGGAAACGCCTGGTATCTTTATAGTCCTGTCGGGTTTCGCCACC
TCTGACTTGAGCGTCGATTTTTGTGATGCTCGTCAGGGGGGCGGAGCCTATGGAAAAACGCCAGCAACGC
GGCCTTTTTACGGTTCCTGGCCTTTTGCTGGCCTTTTGCTCACATGTTCTTTCCTGCGTTATCCCCTGAT
TCTGTGGATAACCGTATTACCGCCTTTGAGTGAGCTGATACCGCTCGCCGCAGCCGAACGACCGAGCGCA
GCGAGTCAGTGAGCGAGGAAGCGGAAGAGCGCCCAATACGCAAACCGCCTCTCCCCGCGCGTTGGCCGAT
TCATTAATGCAGCTGGCACGACAGGTTTCCCGACTGGAAAGCGGGCAGTGAGCGCAACGCAATTAATGTG
AGTTAGCTCACTCATTAGGCACCCCAGGCTTTACACTTTATGCTTCCGGCTCGTATGTTGTGTGGAATTG
TGAGCGGATAACAATTTCACACAGGAAACAGCTATGACCATGATTACGCCAAGCGCGCAATTAACCCTCA
CTAAAGGGAACAAAAGCTGGAGCTGCAAGC
