>Addgene plasmid #142303 | TFORF1979 | depositor partial sequence | sequence record 279047 | Insert
ACCGCCACCATGTACCATCCACGAGAATTGTACCCGTCCCTGGGGGCCGGCTACCGCCTGGGGCCCGCCC
AACCTGGGGCCGACTCCAGCTTCCCACCCGCCCTAGCGGAGGGCTACCGCTACCCCGAACTGGACACCCC
TAAACTGGATTGCTTCCTCTCCGGGATGGAGGCTGCTCCCCGCACCCTGGCCGCGCACCCACCTCTGCCC
CTTCTGCCCCCTGCCATGGGCACTGAGCCGGCCCCATCAGCTCCAGAGGCCCTCCATTCCCTCCCGGGGG
TCAGCCTGAGCCTGGAGAACCGGGAGCTATGGAAGGAGTTCAGCTCTGTGGGAACAGAAATGATCATCAC
CAAAGCTGGGAGGCGCATGTTCCCTGCCTGCCGAGTGTCAGTCACTGGCCTGGACCCCGAGGCCCGCTAC
TTGTTTCTTCTGGATGTGATTCCGGTGGATGGGGCTCGCTACCGCTGGCAGGGCCGGCGCTGGGAGCCCA
GCGGCAAGGCAGAGCCCCGCCTGCCTGACCGTGTCTACATTCACCCCGACTCTCCTGCCACTGGTGCACA
TTGGATGCGGCAGCCTGTGTCTTTCCATCGTGTCAAGCTCACCAACAGCACGCTGGACCCCCACGGCCAC
CTGATCCTGCACTCCATGCACAAGTACCAACCCCGCATACACCTAGTTCGGGCAGCCCAGCTCTGCAGCC
AGCACTGGGGGGGCATGGCCTCCTTCCGCTTCCCCGAGACCACATTCATCTCCGTGACAGCCTACCAGAA
CCCACAGATCACACAACTGAAGATTGCAGCCAATCCCTTTGCCAAAGGCTTCCGGGAGAACGGCAGAAAC
TGTAAGAGGGAGCGAGACGCCCGTGTGAAGAGGAAACTGCGGGGCCCAGAGCCAGCAGCCACAGAGGCCT
ATGGGAGCGGAGACACACCAGGTGGTCCCTGCGACTCCACCCTGGGTGGAGACATTCGTGAATCAGATCC
AGAACAGGCCCCAGCCCCCGGGGAAGCCACCGCTGCCCCGGCACCTCTGTGTGGTGGCCCCAGTGCTGAG
GCCTACCTCCTGCACCCTGCGGCTTTCCATGGGGCCCCCAGTCACCTTCCCACCAGGAGCCCCAGCTTCC
CGGAGGCTCCAGACTCCGGGCGCTCAGCCCCCTACTCGGCTGCATTTCTGGAGCTGCCGCACGGGTCAGG
GGGCTCCGGGTACCCAGCGGCTCCACCGGCGGTACCCTTTGCCCCGCACTTTCTCCAAGGGGGCCCCTTC
CCTCTACCATACACCGCGCCTGGGGGCTATCTGGATGTGGGCTCCAAACCCATGTACTAGTAATGAACTA
GTCCGTAACTTGAAAGTATTTCGATTTCTTGGCTTTATATATCTTGTGGAAAGGACGACGCCTGCGCAGT
CCAATAGTAAGC
