>Addgene plasmid #142303 | TFORF1979 | depositor partial sequence | sequence record 279048 | Barcode
CGCCTGCGCAGTCCAATAGTAAGC
